Addgene plasmid #227787: pAAV-hSyn-DIO-GCaMP6m-p2A-ChRmine-ST
Purpose: Cation channelrhodopsin ChRmine targeted to the neuronal soma and proximal dendrites in a viral vector
Depositing lab: Hillel Adesnik. Depositing organization: University of California, Berkeley.
Backbone
  Vector backbone: pAAV-hSyn
  Vector type: Mammalian Expression, AAV
Growth in bacteria
  Bacterial resistance: Ampicillin, 100 μg/mL
  Growth temperature: 37°C
  Growth strain: NEB Stable
  Copy number: Unknown
Gene/Insert
  Gene/Insert name: DIO-GCaMP6m-p2A-ChRmine-ST
Terms and licenses: Academic/Nonprofit Terms; Industry Terms: Not Available to Industry
How to cite: pAAV-hSyn-DIO-GCaMP6m-p2A-ChRmine-ST was a gift from Hillel Adesnik (Addgene plasmid # 227787 ; http://n2t.net/addgene:227787 ; RRID:Addgene_227787)
