[The description below was written by a language model from this plasmid's Addgene catalogue record and pLannotate feature annotations shown in this document.]
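Description:
pAAV-hSyn-DIO-GCaMP6m-p2A-ChRmine-ST is an adeno-associated virus transfer plasmid built on the pAAV-hSyn backbone for Cre-dependent, neuron-specific co-expression of a calcium indicator and an optogenetic actuator. It is propagated in E. coli through a high-copy ColE1/pUC-type origin with ampicillin selection (AmpR under its own bla promoter) and also carries an f1 origin. AAV2 inverted terminal repeats flank the expression cassette and allow it to be packaged into recombinant AAV particles.

Between the ITRs, the human synapsin I promoter drives a double-floxed inverted (DIO) cassette. The coding region lies in antisense orientation between oppositely oriented lox2272 and loxP pairs, so it is not expressed until Cre recombinase irreversibly flips it into the sense orientation, which restricts expression to Cre-positive neurons. The inverted reading frame encodes GCaMP6m, a P2A ribosomal-skipping peptide and then ChRmine. ChRmine itself is not annotated in the tables but presumably occupies the unannotated gap between P2A and a fragment matching rat Kcnb1 (Kv2.1). That fragment is the soma-targeting "ST" motif, which confines the cation channelrhodopsin to the soma and proximal dendrites. A short match to an HA epitope follows it. A WPRE and an SV40 polyadenylation signal lie downstream to support transcript stability and processing.

The two sequence records differ in length (7,398 versus 7,066 nt), mainly around the left ITR and adjacent backbone, where the annotations are fragmentary. This is consistent with the difficulty of sequencing or stably maintaining ITRs. The payload annotations are identical in both. The combination suits all-optical experiments that pair calcium imaging with spatially precise photostimulation of genetically defined neurons.
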