Features (pLannotate 1.2.2; 29 found; start..end, strand, type, name):
      1..121     +  rep_origin     RSF ori (fragment): Plasmids containing the RSF 1030 origin of replication can be propagated in E. coli cells that contain additional plasmids with compatible origins.
    123..215     +  CDS            lacI (fragment): lac repressor; lacI; The lac repressor binds to the lac operator to inhibit transcription in E. coli. This inhibition can be relieved by adding lactose or isopropyl-β-D-thiogalactopyranoside (IPTG).
    228..249     +  protein_bind   CAP binding site: CAP binding activates transcription in the presence of cAMP. E. coli catabolite activator protein
    264..294     +  promoter       lac promoter: promoter for the E. coli lac operon
    302..318     +  protein_bind   lac operator: The lac repressor binds to the lac operator to inhibit transcription in E. coli. This inhibition can be relieved by adding lactose or isopropyl-β-D-thiogalactopyranoside (IPTG). lac repressor encoded by lacI
    379..509     -  repeat_region  AAV2 ITR (fragment): inverted terminal repeat of adeno-associated virus serotype 2 inverted
    591..1037    +  promoter       hSyn promoter: human synapsin I promoter; confers neuron-specific expression (Kügler et al., 2003)
   1059..1076    +  misc_feature   MCS (fragment): pUC18/19 multiple cloning site
   1083..1116    +  protein_bind   lox2272: Cre-mediated recombination occurs in the 8-bp core sequence (GGATACTT). lox2272 sites are compatible with each other, but incompatible with loxP or loxN sites (Lee and Saito, 1988). Cre recombinase
   1117..1166    -  intron         β-globin intron (fragment): internally truncated intron from human β-globin
   1167..1200    +  protein_bind   loxP: Cre-mediated recombination occurs in the 8-bp core sequence (GCATACAT). Cre recombinase
   1210..1238    -  CDS            3xHA (fragment): three tandem HA epitope tags
   1239..1493    -  CDS            Kcnb1 (fragment): KCNB1_RAT - Experimental evidence at protein level: Swiss-Prot protein existence level 1. Voltage-gated potassium channel that mediates transmembrane potassium transport in excitable membranes, primarily in the brain, but also in the pancreas and cardiovascular system. Contributes to the regulation of the action potential (AP) repolarization, duration and frequency of repetitive AP firing in neurons, muscle cells and endocrine cells and plays a role in homeostatic attenuation of electrical excitability throughout the brain (PubMed:10024359, PubMed:10618149, PubMed:12451110, PubMed:17379638, Pu
   2431..2486    -  CDS            P2A (fragment): 2A peptide from porcine teschovirus-1 polyprotein Eukaryotic ribosomes fail to insert a peptide bond between the Gly and Pro residues, yielding separate polypeptides.
   2502..3756    -  CDS            GCaMP6m (fragment): improved fluorescent protein-based calcium sensor (Chen et al., 2013)
   3762..3795    -  protein_bind   lox2272: Cre-mediated recombination occurs in the 8-bp core sequence (GGATACTT). lox2272 sites are compatible with each other, but incompatible with loxP or loxN sites (Lee and Saito, 1988). Cre recombinase
   3796..3845    -  intron         β-globin intron (fragment): internally truncated intron from human β-globin
   3846..3879    -  protein_bind   loxP: Cre-mediated recombination occurs in the 8-bp core sequence (GCATACAT). Cre recombinase
   3880..3904    +  misc_feature   MCS (fragment): pBluescript multiple cloning site
   3904..4492    +  misc_feature   WPRE: woodchuck hepatitis virus posttranscriptional regulatory element
   4493..4512    +  misc_feature   MCS (fragment): pBluescript multiple cloning site
   4541..4662    -  polyA_signal   SV40 poly(A) signal: SV40 polyadenylation signal
   4685..4753    -  CDS            large T antigen (fragment): large T antigen from SV40 (simian virus 40)
   4824..4954    +  repeat_region  AAV2 ITR (fragment): inverted terminal repeat of adeno-associated virus serotype 2 inverted
   4968..5125    +  CDS            lacZα (fragment): LacZα fragment of β-galactosidase; lacZ fragment
   5130..5558    +  rep_origin     f1 ori (sequence partly withheld): f1 bacteriophage origin of replication; arrow indicates direction of (+) strand synthesis
   5611..5715    +  promoter       AmpR promoter: bla
   5716..6576    +  CDS            AmpR: β-lactamase; bla; confers resistance to ampicillin, carbenicillin, and related antibiotics
   6747..7335    +  rep_origin     ori: high-copy-number ColE1/pMB1/pBR322/pUC origin of replication
>Addgene plasmid #227787 | pAAV-hSyn-DIO-GCaMP6m-p2A-ChRmine-ST | depositor full sequence | sequence record 447683 | pAAV-hSyn-DIO-GCaMP6m-p2A-ChRmine-ST sequence 7395 bps
TTCTTTCCTGCGTTATCCCCTGATTCTGTGGATAACCGTATTACCGCCTTTGAGTGAGCTGATACCGCTC
GCCGCAGCCGAACGACCGAGCGCAGCGAGTCAGTGAGCGAGGAAGCGGAAGAGCGCCCAATACGCAAACC
GCCTCTCCCCGCGCGTTGGCCGATTCATTAATGCAGCTGGCACGACAGGTTTCCCGACTGGAAAGCGGGC
AGTGAGCGCAACGCAATTAATGTGAGTTAGCTCACTCATTAGGCACCCCAGGCTTTACACTTTATGCTTC
CGGCTCGTATGTTGTGTGGAATTGTGAGCGGATAACAATTTCACACAGGAAACAGCTATGACCATGATTA
CGCCAGATTTAATTAAGGCCTTAATTAGGCTGCGCGCTCGCTCGCTCACTGAGGCCGCCCGGGCAAAGCC
CGGGCGTCGGGCGACCTTTGGTCGCCCGGCCTCAGTGAGCGAGCGAGCGCGCAGAGAGGGAGTGGCCAAC
TCCATCACTAGGGGTTCCTTGTAGTTAATGATTAACCCGCCATGCTACTTATCTACGTAGCCATGCTCTA
GGAAGATCTCTGCAGAGGGCCCTGCGTATGAGTGCAAGTGGGTTTTAGGACCAGGATGAGGCGGGGTGGG
GGTGCCTACCTGACGACCGACCCCACCCACTGGACAAGCACCCAACCCCCATTCCCCAAATTGCGCATCC
CCTATCAGAGAGGGGGAGGGGAAACAGGATGCGGCGAGGCGCGTGCGCACTGCCAGCTTCAGCACCGCGG
ACAGTGCCTTCGCCCCCGCCTGGCGGCGCGCGCCACCGCCGCCTCAGCACTGAAGGCGCGCTGACGTCAC
TCGCCGGTCCCCCGCAAACTCCCCTTCCCGGCCACCTTGGTCGCGTCCGCGCCGCCGCCGGCCCAGCCGG
ACCGCACCACGCGAGGCGCGAGATAGGGGGGCACGGGCGCGACCATCTGCGCTGCGGCGCCGGCGACTCA
GCGCTGCCTCAGTCTGCGGTGGGCAGCGGAGGAGTCGTGTCGTGCCTGAGAGCGCAGTCGAATTCAAGCT
GATAGCAAGGATCCTCTAGAGTCGACTCCGGAATAACTTCGTATAGGATACTTTATACGAAGTTATGCAG
AATGGTAGCTGGATTGTAGCTGCTATTAGCAATATGAAACCTCTTAATAACTTCGTATAGCATACATTAT
ACGAAGTTATGGCGCGCCTTAAGCGTAATCTGGAACATCGTATGGGTAGAATCTGGTGGCTTCAGGGAAG
TCCGTGGCACAGCTGATGAAGCTGTCAATGCTGGACATGCTCCGCATGTCGATGACGCCCTCCGTGCGTG
CGGGCAGAGGGGCCACGGGGCTGGGCATGCTGCTCATCTCCAGCTCCTCTGGAGGCTTGCTCTGCGGGGC
CATCTCCTTGGTGTTGAGGATGGGCTGGGACTGCACGTTGATGTCGATCTGGTCCAGGGGGATGTACTCG
CCCTCGCTGGTGATCCTGCTCTTGGCGGCCGCAGACAGTCTCCGCAGGCGCTCGCCATTGCTGCTCAGCC
TCATATCCAGCTCCAGCTTCTGGAACTCATCCTCGTCGTGTCCCAGCTGCTCCAGCAGCCGAAACAGCTC
CTCATCATAGGTCTTTCTGAACCGGGCCAGGGCAAAGCCGTAACAGGACTTGGCCACGATGTCGCACACG
CAGTGGGCCACCTCTGTCCAGTTATCGTCGATCCAGCCGAAGCCTCTAGGGCAGATGGCCCACACCAGGG
GAAACAGAATCCACAGCATGGAGAAGGTAAACACGGCGAACTTCAGCACGTGCAGGCTGTGCTCGGCGCC
TGTATCCTGGGCCAGCTGGGCCAGCCGGCTATACTGCTTGGCCACGATGCTCATCACGATAGAGTAGGCG
AAGATAAACCAGAAACAGCCAAAGCCATACCAGGCGTAGGCGCCATTCCTCAGCCTAGGGTCGCCCTCTG
CGTAGAACTCGGCCAGCACGCCAGACATCAGGATGGCAAAGATGATGGCGCTACAAGACACGCGATAGGG
GGCCCTCAGCTGATACAGCAGATCGTACACCAGCATTGGGCAGGTCAGCATGTAGTCGGCATACCTGTAA
TTGCCGAAGCCGATGATGAAGGGGCCCACATCGCCGAAGTTGTGGCCCAGTGTGTCGGCCACGATCTTGC
CGAAGTAGCTCAGCATGGCAAAGAAATTCACAAACAGGGCCAGGTTCTGCTCCTCCTGATAGCCGGCGTA
AAAGGAGGTTCTCTTGCTAGGGCCCCGAGATGTCCAGGACTCATAGCCCAGGTAGAATGTGGTGATTGTC
AGCACGATAAAGCAAGACCAGTGGGCGCCGATGGCCACGGAGTTCAGCTTGGTATCCAGATACCAGCCGT
CCATTGTGCCCACGTAGAACATCTGGTCGGTGCCTGGTGCGTGTGCCATGGGACCGGGGTTTTCTTCCAC
GTCTCCTGCTTGCTTTAACAGAGAGAAGTTCGTGGCTCCGGAGCCACTAGTCTTCGCTGTCATCATTTGT
ACAAACTCTTCGTAGTTTACCTGACCATCCCCATCGATGTCTGCTTCCCTGATCATTTCATCAACCTCTT
CATCTGTTAACTTCTCTCCAAGGTTTGTCATCACGTGGCGAAGCTCTGCTGCACTGATGTAGCCATTGCC
ATCCTTATCAAACACACCGAACGCTTCTCTAATTTCTTCTTCCGTGTCCCTGTAGCTCCCTTTTCTTGCC
ATCATTGTCAGGAACTCAGGGAAGTCGATTGTGCCGTCACCGTCGGCATCTACTTCATTGATCATGTCCT
GCAGCTCTGCTTCTGTGGGGTTCTGCCCCAGAGACCGCATCACCGTCCCCAGCTCCTTGGTTGTTATTGT
CCCATCCCCGTCCTTGTCAAATAGGGAGAAAGCCTCTTTAAATTCTGCGATCTGCTCTTCAGTCAGTTGG
TCCGGCAGGTTGTACTCCAGCTTGTGCCCCAGGATGTTGCCGTCCTCCTTGAAGTCGATGCCCTTCAGCT
CGATGCGGTTCACCAGGGTGTCGCCCTCGAACTTCACCTCGGCGCGGGTCTTGTAGTTGCCGTCGTCCTT
GAAGAAGATGGTGCGCTCCTGGATGTAGCCTTCGGGCATGGCGGACTTGAAGAAGTCGTGCTGCTTCATG
TGGTCGGGGTAGCGGCTGAAGCACTGCACGCCGTAGGTCAGGGTGGTCACGAGGGTGGGCCAGGGCACGG
GCAGCTTGCCGGTGGTGCAGATGAACTTCAGGGTCAGCTTGCCGTAGGTGGCATCGCCCTCACCCTCGCC
GGACACGCTGAACTTGTGGCCGTTTACGTCGCCGTCCAGCTCGACCAGGATGGGCACCACCCCGGTGAAC
AGCTCCTCGCCCTTGCTCACCATGCTCCCTCCGGTACCGCCCTTGTACAGCTCGTCCATGCCGAGAGTGA
TCCCGGCGGCGGTCACGAACTCCAGCAGGACCATGTGATCGCGCTTCTCGTTGGGGTCTTTCGAAAGTTT
GGACTGCACGCTCAGGTAGTGGTTGTCGGGCAGCAGCACGGGGCCGTCGCCGATGGGGGTGTTCTGCTGG
TAGTGGTAGGCGAGCTGCACGCCGCCGTCCTCGATGTTGTGGCGGATCTTGAAGTTCGCCTTGATGCCGT
TCTTCTGCTTGTCGGCCTTGATATAGACGTTCTCGAGTGAGCTCAGCCGACCTATAGCTCTGACTGCGTG
ACCTGTCTTATTCCACTTACGACGTGATGAGTCCACCATGGTGGCGCTAGCATAACTTCGTATAAAGTAT
CCTATACGAAGTTATTTGCCTTAACCCAGAAATTATCACTGTTATTCTTTAGAATGGTGCAAAGAATAAC
TTCGTATAATGTATGCTATACGAAGTTATGAATTCGATATCAAGCTTATCGATAATCAACCTCTGGATTA
CAAAATTTGTGAAAGATTGACTGGTATTCTTAACTATGTTGCTCCTTTTACGCTATGTGGATACGCTGCT
TTAATGCCTTTGTATCATGCTATTGCTTCCCGTATGGCTTTCATTTTCTCCTCCTTGTATAAATCCTGGT
TGCTGTCTCTTTATGAGGAGTTGTGGCCCGTTGTCAGGCAACGTGGCGTGGTGTGCACTGTGTTTGCTGA
CGCAACCCCCACTGGTTGGGGCATTGCCACCACCTGTCAGCTCCTTTCCGGGACTTTCGCTTTCCCCCTC
CCTATTGCCACGGCGGAACTCATCGCCGCCTGCCTTGCCCGCTGCTGGACAGGGGCTCGGCTGTTGGGCA
CTGACAATTCCGTGGTGTTGTCGGGGAAATCATCGTCCTTTCCTTGGCTGCTCGCCTGTGTTGCCACCTG
GATTCTGCGCGGGACGTCCTTCTGCTACGTCCCTTCGGCCCTCAATCCAGCGGACCTTCCTTCCCGCGGC
CTGCTGCCGGCTCTGCGGCCTCTTCCGCGTCTTCGCCTTCGCCCTCAGACGAGTCGGATCTCCCTTTGGG
CCGCCTCCCCGCATCGATACCGTCGACCTCGACCCGGGCGGCCGCTTCGAGCAGACATGATAAGATACAT
TGATGAGTTTGGACAAACCACAACTAGAATGCAGTGAAAAAAATGCTTTATTTGTGAAATTTGTGATGCT
ATTGCTTTATTTGTAACCATTATAAGCTGCAATAAACAAGTTAACAACAACAATTGCATTCATTTTATGT
TTCAGGTTCAGGGGGAGATGTGGGAGGTTTTTTAAAGCAAGTAAAACCTCTACAAATGTGGTAAAATCGA
TAAGGATCTTCCTAGAGCATGGCTACGTAGATAAGTAGCATGGCGGGTTAATCATTAACTACAAGGAACC
CCTAGTGATGGAGTTGGCCACTCCCTCTCTGCGCGCTCGCTCGCTCACTGAGGCCGGGCGACCAAAGGTC
GCCCGACGCCCGGGCTTTGCCCGGGCGGCCTCAGTGAGCGAGCGAGCGCGCAGCCTTAATTAACCTAATT
CACTGGCCGTCGTTTTACAACGTCGTGACTGGGAAAACCCTGGCGTTACCCAACTTAATCGCCTTGCAGC
ACATCCCCCTTTCGCCAGCTGGCGTAATAGCGAAGAGGCCCGCACCGATCGCCCTTCCCAACAGTTGCGC
AGCCTGAATGGCGAATGGG
[124 nt withheld, positions 5130-5253]
C
[91 nt withheld, positions 5255-5345]
A
[49 nt withheld, positions 5347-5395]
CCTTTGACGTTGGAGTCCACGTTCTTT
[37 nt withheld, positions 5423-5459]
ACCCTATCTCGGTCTATTCTTTTGATTTATAAGGGATTTTGCCGATTTCGGCCTATTGGTTAAAAAATGA
GCTGATTTAACAAAAATTTAACGCGAATTTTAACAAAATATTAACGCTTACAATTTAGGTGGCACTTTTC
GGGGAAATGTGCGCGGAACCCCTATTTGTTTATTTTTCTAAATACATTCAAATATGTATCCGCTCATGAG
ACAATAACCCTGATAAATGCTTCAATAATATTGAAAAAGGAAGAGTATGAGTATTCAACATTTCCGTGTC
GCCCTTATTCCCTTTTTTGCGGCATTTTGCCTTCCTGTTTTTGCTCACCCAGAAACGCTGGTGAAAGTAA
AAGATGCTGAAGATCAGTTGGGTGCACGAGTGGGTTACATCGAACTGGATCTCAACAGCGGTAAGATCCT
TGAGAGTTTTCGCCCCGAAGAACGTTTTCCAATGATGAGCACTTTTAAAGTTCTGCTATGTGGCGCGGTA
TTATCCCGTATTGACGCCGGGCAAGAGCAACTCGGTCGCCGCATACACTATTCTCAGAATGACTTGGTTG
AGTACTCACCAGTCACAGAAAAGCATCTTACGGATGGCATGACAGTAAGAGAATTATGCAGTGCTGCCAT
AACCATGAGTGATAACACTGCGGCCAACTTACTTCTGACAACGATCGGAGGACCGAAGGAGCTAACCGCT
TTTTTGCACAACATGGGGGATCATGTAACTCGCCTTGATCGTTGGGAACCGGAGCTGAATGAAGCCATAC
CAAACGACGAGCGTGACACCACGATGCCTGTAGCAATGGCAACAACGTTGCGCAAACTATTAACTGGCGA
ACTACTTACTCTAGCTTCCCGGCAACAATTAATAGACTGGATGGAGGCGGATAAAGTTGCAGGACCACTT
CTGCGCTCGGCCCTTCCGGCTGGCTGGTTTATTGCTGATAAATCTGGAGCCGGTGAGCGTGGGTCTCGCG
GTATCATTGCAGCACTGGGGCCAGATGGTAAGCCCTCCCGTATCGTAGTTATCTACACGACGGGGAGTCA
GGCAACTATGGATGAACGAAATAGACAGATCGCTGAGATAGGTGCCTCACTGATTAAGCATTGGTAACTG
TCAGACCAAGTTTACTCATATATACTTTAGATTGATTTAAAACTTCATTTTTAATTTAAAAGGATCTAGG
TGAAGATCCTTTTTGATAATCTCATGACCAAAATCCCTTAACGTGAGTTTTCGTTCCACTGAGCGTCAGA
CCCCGTAGAAAAGATCAAAGGATCTTCTTGAGATCCTTTTTTTCTGCGCGTAATCTGCTGCTTGCAAACA
AAAAAACCACCGCTACCAGCGGTGGTTTGTTTGCCGGATCAAGAGCTACCAACTCTTTTTCCGAAGGTAA
CTGGCTTCAGCAGAGCGCAGATACCAAATACTGTTCTTCTAGTGTAGCCGTAGTTAGGCCACCACTTCAA
GAACTCTGTAGCACCGCCTACATACCTCGCTCTGCTAATCCTGTTACCAGTGGCTGCTGCCAGTGGCGAT
AAGTCGTGTCTTACCGGGTTGGACTCAAGACGATAGTTACCGGATAAGGCGCAGCGGTCGGGCTGAACGG
GGGGTTCGTGCACACAGCCCAGCTTGGAGCGAACGACCTACACCGAACTGAGATACCTACAGCGTGAGCT
ATGAGAAAGCGCCACGCTTCCCGAAGGGAGAAAGGCGGACAGGTATCCGGTAAGCGGCAGGGTCGGAACA
GGAGAGCGCACGAGGGAGCTTCCAGGGGGAAACGCCTGGTATCTTTATAGTCCTGTCGGGTTTCGCCACC
TCTGACTTGAGCGTCGATTTTTGTGATGCTCGTCAGGGGGGCGGAGCCTATGGAAAAACGCCAGCAACGC
GGCCTTTTTACGGTTCCTGGCCTTTTGCTGGCCTTTTGCTCACATG
