Features (pLannotate 1.2.2; 29 found; start..end, strand, type, name):
      1..121     +  rep_origin     RSF ori (fragment): Plasmids containing the RSF 1030 origin of replication can be propagated in E. coli cells that contain additional plasmids with compatible origins.
    123..179     +  CDS            lacI (fragment): lac repressor; lacI; The lac repressor binds to the lac operator to inhibit transcription in E. coli. This inhibition can be relieved by adding lactose or isopropyl-β-D-thiogalactopyranoside (IPTG).
    173..194     -  repeat_region  AAV2 ITR (fragment): inverted terminal repeat of adeno-associated virus serotype 2 inverted
    312..381     -  CDS            lacZα (fragment): LacZα fragment of β-galactosidase; lacZ fragment
    376..508     -  repeat_region  AAV2 ITR (fragment): inverted terminal repeat of adeno-associated virus serotype 2 inverted
    590..1037    +  promoter       hSyn promoter: human synapsin I promoter; confers neuron-specific expression (Kügler et al., 2003)
   1059..1076    +  misc_feature   MCS (fragment): pUC18/19 multiple cloning site
   1083..1116    +  protein_bind   lox2272: Cre-mediated recombination occurs in the 8-bp core sequence (GGATACTT). lox2272 sites are compatible with each other, but incompatible with loxP or loxN sites (Lee and Saito, 1988). Cre recombinase
   1117..1166    -  intron         β-globin intron (fragment): internally truncated intron from human β-globin
   1167..1200    +  protein_bind   loxP: Cre-mediated recombination occurs in the 8-bp core sequence (GCATACAT). Cre recombinase
   1210..1238    -  CDS            3xHA (fragment): three tandem HA epitope tags
   1239..1493    -  CDS            Kcnb1 (fragment): KCNB1_RAT - Experimental evidence at protein level: Swiss-Prot protein existence level 1. Voltage-gated potassium channel that mediates transmembrane potassium transport in excitable membranes, primarily in the brain, but also in the pancreas and cardiovascular system. Contributes to the regulation of the action potential (AP) repolarization, duration and frequency of repetitive AP firing in neurons, muscle cells and endocrine cells and plays a role in homeostatic attenuation of electrical excitability throughout the brain (PubMed:10024359, PubMed:10618149, PubMed:12451110, PubMed:17379638, Pu
   2431..2486    -  CDS            P2A (fragment): 2A peptide from porcine teschovirus-1 polyprotein Eukaryotic ribosomes fail to insert a peptide bond between the Gly and Pro residues, yielding separate polypeptides.
   2502..3756    -  CDS            GCaMP6m (fragment): improved fluorescent protein-based calcium sensor (Chen et al., 2013)
   3762..3795    -  protein_bind   lox2272: Cre-mediated recombination occurs in the 8-bp core sequence (GGATACTT). lox2272 sites are compatible with each other, but incompatible with loxP or loxN sites (Lee and Saito, 1988). Cre recombinase
   3796..3845    -  intron         β-globin intron (fragment): internally truncated intron from human β-globin
   3846..3879    -  protein_bind   loxP: Cre-mediated recombination occurs in the 8-bp core sequence (GCATACAT). Cre recombinase
   3880..3904    +  misc_feature   MCS (fragment): pBluescript multiple cloning site
   3904..4492    +  misc_feature   WPRE: woodchuck hepatitis virus posttranscriptional regulatory element
   4493..4512    +  misc_feature   MCS (fragment): pBluescript multiple cloning site
   4541..4662    -  polyA_signal   SV40 poly(A) signal: SV40 polyadenylation signal
   4685..4753    -  CDS            large T antigen (fragment): large T antigen from SV40 (simian virus 40)
   4824..4957    +  repeat_region  AAV2 ITR: inverted terminal repeat of adeno-associated virus serotype 2 inverted
   4951..5007    -  CDS            lacI (fragment): lac repressor; lacI; The lac repressor binds to the lac operator to inhibit transcription in E. coli. This inhibition can be relieved by adding lactose or isopropyl-β-D-thiogalactopyranoside (IPTG).
   5059..5128    +  CDS            lacZα (fragment): LacZα fragment of β-galactosidase; lacZ fragment
   5133..5561    +  rep_origin     f1 ori (sequence partly withheld): f1 bacteriophage origin of replication; arrow indicates direction of (+) strand synthesis
   5614..5718    +  promoter       AmpR promoter: bla
   5719..6579    +  CDS            AmpR: β-lactamase; bla; confers resistance to ampicillin, carbenicillin, and related antibiotics
   6750..7338    +  rep_origin     ori: high-copy-number ColE1/pMB1/pBR322/pUC origin of replication
>Addgene plasmid #227787 | pAAV-hSyn-DIO-GCaMP6m-p2A-ChRmine-ST | addgene full sequence | sequence record 455103 | Addgene NGS Result
TTCTTTCCTGCGTTATCCCCTGATTCTGTGGATAACCGTATTACCGCCTTTGAGTGAGCTGATACCGCTC
GCCGCAGCCGAACGACCGAGCGCAGCGAGTCAGTGAGCGAGGAAGCGGAAGAGCGCCCAATACGCAAACC
GCCTCTCCCCGCGCGTTGGCCGATTCATTAATGCAGCTGCGCGCTCGCTCGCTCRMCTGGRMMGCSSGSR
SWRAGCSCRRCGCRWTKRRTGKGMGTTRGCWCRYKCAKYRGKCACSCYRSGCKTWACACCWCACCCKYCS
SGCTTAATGCGCCGCTACAGGGCGCGTCCCATTCGCCATTCAGGCTGCGCAACTGTTGGGAAGGGCGATC
GGTGCGGGCCTCTTCGCTATTACGCCAGCTGCGCGCTCGCTCGCTCACTGAGGCCGCCCGGGCAANGCCC
GGGNGNCGGGCGACCTTTGGTCGCCCGGCCTCAGTGAGCGAGCGAGCGCGCAGAGAGGGAGTGGCCAACT
CCATCACTAGGGGTTCCTTGTAGTTAATGATTAACCCGCCATGCTACTTATCTACGTAGCCATGCTCTAG
GAAGATCTCTGCAGAGGGCCCTGCGTATGAGTGCAAGTGGGTTTTAGGACCAGGATGAGGCGGGGTGGGG
GTGCCTACCTGACGACCGACCCCGACCCACTGGACAAGCACCCAACCCCCATTCCCCAAATTGCGCATCC
CCTATCAGAGAGGGGGAGGGGAAACAGGATGCGGCGAGGCGCGTGCGCACTGCCAGCTTCAGCACCGCGG
ACAGTGCCTTCGCCCCCGCCTGGCGGCGCGCGCCACCGCCGCCTCAGCACTGAAGGCGCGCTGACGTCAC
TCGCCGGTCCCCCGCAAACTCCCCTTCCCGGCCACCTTGGTCGCGTCCGCGCCGCCGCCGGCCCAGCCGG
ACCGCACCACGCGAGGCGCGAGATAGGGGGGCACGGGCGCGACCATCTGCGCTGCGGCGCCGGCGACTCA
GCGCTGCCTCAGTCTGCGGTGGGCAGCGGAGGAGTCGTGTCGTGCCTGAGAGCGCAGTCGAATTCAAGCT
GATAGCAAGGATCCTCTAGAGTCGACTCCGGAATAACTTCGTATAGGATACTTTATACGAAGTTATGCAG
AATGGTAGCTGGATTGTAGCTGCTATTAGCAATATGAAACCTCTTAATAACTTCGTATAGCATACATTAT
ACGAAGTTATGGCGCGCCTTAAGCGTAATCTGGAACATCGTATGGGTAGAATCTGGTGGCTTCAGGGAAG
TCCGTGGCACAGCTGATGAAGCTGTCAATGCTGGACATGCTCCGCATGTCGATGACGCCCTCCGTGCGTG
CGGGCAGAGGGGCCACGGGGCTGGGCATGCTGCTCATCTCCAGCTCCTCTGGAGGCTTGCTCTGCGGGGC
CATCTCCTTGGTGTTGAGGATGGGCTGGGACTGCACGTTGATGTCGATCTGGTCCAGGGGGATGTACTCG
CCCTCGCTGGTGATCCTGCTCTTGGCGGCCGCAGACAGTCTCCGCAGGCGCTCGCCATTGCTGCTCAGCC
TCATATCCAGCTCCAGCTTCTGGAACTCATCCTCGTCGTGTCCCAGCTGCTCCAGCAGCCGAAACAGCTC
CTCATCATAGGTCTTTCTGAACCGGGCCAGGGCAAAGCCGTAACAGGACTTGGCCACGATGTCGCACACG
CAGTGGGCCACCTCTGTCCAGTTATCGTCGATCCAGCCGAAGCCTCTAGGGCAGATGGCCCACACCAGGG
GAAACAGAATCCACAGCATGGAGAAGGTAAACACGGCGAACTTCAGCACGTGCAGGCTGTGCTCGGCGCC
TGTATCCTGGGCCAGCTGGGCCAGCCGGCTATACTGCTTGGCCACGATGCTCATCACGATAGAGTAGGCG
AAGATAAACCAGAAACAGCCAAAGCCATACCAGGCGTAGGCGCCATTCCTCAGCCTAGGGTCGCCCTCTG
CGTAGAACTCGGCCAGCACGCCAGACATCAGGATGGCAAAGATGATGGCGCTACAAGACACGCGATAGGG
GGCCCTCAGCTGATACAGCAGATCGTACACCAGCATTGGGCAGGTCAGCATGTAGTCGGCATACCTGTAA
TTGCCGAAGCCGATGATGAAGGGGCCCACATCGCCGAAGTTGTGGCCCAGTGTGTCGGCCACGATCTTGC
CGAAGTAGCTCAGCATGGCAAAGAAATTCACAAACAGGGCCAGGTTCTGCTCCTCCTGATAGCCGGCGTA
AAAGGAGGTTCTCTTGCTAGGGCCCCGAGATGTCCAGGACTCATAGCCCAGGTAGAATGTGGTGATTGTC
AGCACGATAAAGCAAGACCAGTGGGCGCCGATGGCCACGGAGTTCAGCTTGGTATCCAGATACCAGCCGT
CCATTGTGCCCACGTAGAACATCTGGTCGGTGCCTGGTGCGTGTGCCATGGGACCGGGGTTTTCTTCCAC
GTCTCCTGCTTGCTTTAACAGAGAGAAGTTCGTGGCTCCGGAGCCACTAGTCTTCGCTGTCATCATTTGT
ACAAACTCTTCGTAGTTTACCTGACCATCCCCATCGATGTCTGCTTCCCTGATCATTTCATCAACCTCTT
CATCTGTTAACTTCTCTCCAAGGTTTGTCATCACGTGGCGAAGCTCTGCTGCACTGATGTAGCCATTGCC
ATCCTTATCAAACACACCGAACGCTTCTCTAATTTCTTCTTCCGTGTCCCTGTAGCTCCCTTTTCTTGCC
ATCATTGTCAGGAACTCAGGGAAGTCGATTGTGCCGTCACCGTCGGCATCTACTTCATTGATCATGTCCT
GCAGCTCTGCTTCTGTGGGGTTCTGCCCCAGAGACCGCATCACCGTCCCCAGCTCCTTGGTTGTTATTGT
CCCATCCCCGTCCTTGTCAAATAGGGAGAAAGCCTCTTTAAATTCTGCGATCTGCTCTTCAGTCAGTTGG
TCCGGCAGGTTGTACTCCAGCTTGTGCCCCAGGATGTTGCCGTCCTCCTTGAAGTCGATGCCCTTCAGCT
CGATGCGGTTCACCAGGGTGTCGCCCTCGAACTTCACCTCGGCGCGGGTCTTGTAGTTGCCGTCGTCCTT
GAAGAAGATGGTGCGCTCCTGGATGTAGCCTTCGGGCATGGCGGACTTGAAGAAGTCGTGCTGCTTCATG
TGGTCGGGGTAGCGGCTGAAGCACTGCACGCCGTAGGTCAGGGTGGTCACGAGGGTGGGCCAGGGCACGG
GCAGCTTGCCGGTGGTGCAGATGAACTTCAGGGTCAGCTTGCCGTAGGTGGCATCGCCCTCACCCTCGCC
GGACACGCTGAACTTGTGGCCGTTTACGTCGCCGTCCAGCTCGACCAGGATGGGCACCACCCCGGTGAAC
AGCTCCTCGCCCTTGCTCACCATGCTCCCTCCGGTACCGCCCTTGTACAGCTCGTCCATGCCGAGAGTGA
TCCCGGCGGCGGTCACGAACTCCAGCAGGACCATGTGATCGCGCTTCTCGTTGGGGTCTTTCGAAAGTTT
GGACTGCACGCTCAGGTAGTGGTTGTCGGGCAGCAGCACGGGGCCGTCGCCGATGGGGGTGTTCTGCTGG
TAGTGGTAGGCGAGCTGCACGCCGCCGTCCTCGATGTTGTGGCGGATCTTGAAGTTCGCCTTGATGCCGT
TCTTCTGCTTGTCGGCCTTGATATAGACGTTCTCGAGTGAGCTCAGCCGACCTATAGCTCTGACTGCGTG
ACCTGTCTTATTCCACTTACGACGTGATGAGTCCACCATGGTGGCGCTAGCATAACTTCGTATAAAGTAT
CCTATACGAAGTTATTTGCCTTAACCCAGAAATTATCACTGTTATTCTTTAGAATGGTGCAAAGAATAAC
TTCGTATAATGTATGCTATACGAAGTTATGAATTCGATATCAAGCTTATCGATAATCAACCTCTGGATTA
CAAAATTTGTGAAAGATTGACTGGTATTCTTAACTATGTTGCTCCTTTTACGCTATGTGGATACGCTGCT
TTAATGCCTTTGTATCATGCTATTGCTTCCCGTATGGCTTTCATTTTCTCCTCCTTGTATAAATCCTGGT
TGCTGTCTCTTTATGAGGAGTTGTGGCCCGTTGTCAGGCAACGTGGCGTGGTGTGCACTGTGTTTGCTGA
CGCAACCCCCACTGGTTGGGGCATTGCCACCACCTGTCAGCTCCTTTCCGGGACTTTCGCTTTCCCCCTC
CCTATTGCCACGGCGGAACTCATCGCCGCCTGCCTTGCCCGCTGCTGGACAGGGGCTCGGCTGTTGGGCA
CTGACAATTCCGTGGTGTTGTCGGGGAAATCATCGTCCTTTCCTTGGCTGCTCGCCTGTGTTGCCACCTG
GATTCTGCGCGGGACGTCCTTCTGCTACGTCCCTTCGGCCCTCAATCCAGCGGACCTTCCTTCCCGCGGC
CTGCTGCCGGCTCTGCGGCCTCTTCCGCGTCTTCGCCTTCGCCCTCAGACGAGTCGGATCTCCCTTTGGG
CCGCCTCCCCGCATCGATACCGTCGACCTCGACCCGGGCGGCCGCTTCGAGCAGACATGATAAGATACAT
TGATGAGTTTGGACAAACCACAACTAGAATGCAGTGAAAAAAATGCTTTATTTGTGAAATTTGTGATGCT
ATTGCTTTATTTGTAACCATTATAAGCTGCAATAAACAAGTTAACAACAACAATTGCATTCATTTTATGT
TTCAGGTTCAGGGGGAGATGTGGGAGGTTTTTTAAAGCAAGTAAAACCTCTACAAATGTGGTAAAATCGA
TAAGGATCTTCCTAGAGCATGGCTACGTAGATAAGTAGCATGGCGGGTTAATCATTAACTACAAGGAACC
CCTAGTGATGGAGTTGGCCACTCCCTCTCTGCGCGCTCGCTCGCTCACTGAGGCCGGGCGACCAAAGGTC
GCCCGACGCCCGGGCTTTGCCCGGGCGGCCTCAGTGAGCGAGCGAGCGCGCAGCTGCATTAATGAATCGG
CCAACGCGCGGGGAGAGGCGGTTTGCGTATTGGGCGCTCTTCCSCTTCCTCSCTCRCTSACTCGCYNCKC
WSKGWSSKWSSGMKSGCGCAGCTGGCGTAATAGCGAAGAGGCCCGCACCGATCGCCCTTCCCAACAGTTG
CGCAGCCTGAATGGCGAATGGG
[124 nt withheld, positions 5133-5256]
C
[91 nt withheld, positions 5258-5348]
A
[49 nt withheld, positions 5350-5398]
CCTTTGACGTTGGAGTCCACGTTCTTT
[37 nt withheld, positions 5426-5462]
ACCCTATCTCGGTCTATTCTTTTGATTTATAAGGGATTTTGCCGATTTCGGCCTATTGGTTAAAAAATGA
GCTGATTTAACAAAAATTTAACGCGAATTTTAACAAAATATTAACGCTTACAATTTAGGTGGCACTTTTC
GGGGAAATGTGCGCGGAACCCCTATTTGTTTATTTTTCTAAATACATTCAAATATGTATCCGCTCATGAG
ACAATAACCCTGATAAATGCTTCAATAATATTGAAAAAGGAAGAGTATGAGTATTCAACATTTCCGTGTC
GCCCTTATTCCCTTTTTTGCGGCATTTTGCCTTCCTGTTTTTGCTCACCCAGAAACGCTGGTGAAAGTAA
AAGATGCTGAAGATCAGTTGGGTGCACGAGTGGGTTACATCGAACTGGATCTCAACAGCGGTAAGATCCT
TGAGAGTTTTCGCCCCGAAGAACGTTTTCCAATGATGAGCACTTTTAAAGTTCTGCTATGTGGCGCGGTA
TTATCCCGTATTGACGCCGGGCAAGAGCAACTCGGTCGCCGCATACACTATTCTCAGAATGACTTGGTTG
AGTACTCACCAGTCACAGAAAAGCATCTTACGGATGGCATGACAGTAAGAGAATTATGCAGTGCTGCCAT
AACCATGAGTGATAACACTGCGGCCAACTTACTTCTGACAACGATCGGAGGACCGAAGGAGCTAACCGCT
TTTTTGCACAACATGGGGGATCATGTAACTCGCCTTGATCGTTGGGAACCGGAGCTGAATGAAGCCATAC
CAAACGACGAGCGTGACACCACGATGCCTGTAGCAATGGCAACAACGTTGCGCAAACTATTAACTGGCGA
ACTACTTACTCTAGCTTCCCGGCAACAATTAATAGACTGGATGGAGGCGGATAAAGTTGCAGGACCACTT
CTGCGCTCGGCCCTTCCGGCTGGCTGGTTTATTGCTGATAAATCTGGAGCCGGTGAGCGTGGGTCTCGCG
GTATCATTGCAGCACTGGGGCCAGATGGTAAGCCCTCCCGTATCGTAGTTATCTACACGACGGGGAGTCA
GGCAACTATGGATGAACGAAATAGACAGATCGCTGAGATAGGTGCCTCACTGATTAAGCATTGGTAACTG
TCAGACCAAGTTTACTCATATATACTTTAGATTGATTTAAAACTTCATTTTTAATTTAAAAGGATCTAGG
TGAAGATCCTTTTTGATAATCTCATGACCAAAATCCCTTAACGTGAGTTTTCGTTCCACTGAGCGTCAGA
CCCCGTAGAAAAGATCAAAGGATCTTCTTGAGATCCTTTTTTTCTGCGCGTAATCTGCTGCTTGCAAACA
AAAAAACCACCGCTACCAGCGGTGGTTTGTTTGCCGGATCAAGAGCTACCAACTCTTTTTCCGAAGGTAA
CTGGCTTCAGCAGAGCGCAGATACCAAATACTGTTCTTCTAGTGTAGCCGTAGTTAGGCCACCACTTCAA
GAACTCTGTAGCACCGCCTACATACCTCGCTCTGCTAATCCTGTTACCAGTGGCTGCTGCCAGTGGCGAT
AAGTCGTGTCTTACCGGGTTGGACTCAAGACGATAGTTACCGGATAAGGCGCAGCGGTCGGGCTGAACGG
GGGGTTCGTGCACACAGCCCAGCTTGGAGCGAACGACCTACACCGAACTGAGATACCTACAGCGTGAGCT
ATGAGAAAGCGCCACGCTTCCCGAAGGGAGAAAGGCGGACAGGTATCCGGTAAGCGGCAGGGTCGGAACA
GGAGAGCGCACGAGGGAGCTTCCAGGGGGAAACGCCTGGTATCTTTATAGTCCTGTCGGGTTTCGCCACC
TCTGACTTGAGCGTCGATTTTTGTGATGCTCGTCAGGGGGGCGGAGCCTATGGAAAAACGCCAGCAACGC
GGCCTTTTTACGGTTCCTGGCCTTTTGCTGGCCTTTTGCTCACATG
