Features (pLannotate 1.2.2; 25 found; start..end, strand, type, name):
    171..1031    -  CDS            AmpR: β-lactamase; bla; confers resistance to ampicillin, carbenicillin, and related antibiotics
   1032..1136    -  promoter       AmpR promoter: bla
   1189..1617    -  rep_origin     f1 ori (sequence partly withheld): f1 bacteriophage origin of replication; arrow indicates direction of (+) strand synthesis
   1622..1691    -  CDS            lacZα (fragment): LacZα fragment of β-galactosidase; lacZ fragment
   1715..1796    -  repeat_region  AAV2 ITR (fragment): inverted terminal repeat of adeno-associated virus serotype 2 inverted
   1878..2325    +  promoter       hSyn promoter: human synapsin I promoter; confers neuron-specific expression (Kügler et al., 2003)
   2347..2364    +  misc_feature   MCS (fragment): pUC18/19 multiple cloning site
   2371..2404    +  protein_bind   lox2272: Cre-mediated recombination occurs in the 8-bp core sequence (GGATACTT). lox2272 sites are compatible with each other, but incompatible with loxP or loxN sites (Lee and Saito, 1988). Cre recombinase
   2405..2454    -  intron         β-globin intron (fragment): internally truncated intron from human β-globin
   2455..2488    +  protein_bind   loxP: Cre-mediated recombination occurs in the 8-bp core sequence (GCATACAT). Cre recombinase
   2498..2526    -  CDS            3xHA (fragment): three tandem HA epitope tags
   2527..2781    -  CDS            Kcnb1 (fragment): KCNB1_RAT - Experimental evidence at protein level: Swiss-Prot protein existence level 1. Voltage-gated potassium channel that mediates transmembrane potassium transport in excitable membranes, primarily in the brain, but also in the pancreas and cardiovascular system. Contributes to the regulation of the action potential (AP) repolarization, duration and frequency of repetitive AP firing in neurons, muscle cells and endocrine cells and plays a role in homeostatic attenuation of electrical excitability throughout the brain (PubMed:10024359, PubMed:10618149, PubMed:12451110, PubMed:17379638, Pu
   3719..3774    -  CDS            P2A (fragment): 2A peptide from porcine teschovirus-1 polyprotein Eukaryotic ribosomes fail to insert a peptide bond between the Gly and Pro residues, yielding separate polypeptides.
   3790..5044    -  CDS            GCaMP6m (fragment): improved fluorescent protein-based calcium sensor (Chen et al., 2013)
   5050..5083    -  protein_bind   lox2272: Cre-mediated recombination occurs in the 8-bp core sequence (GGATACTT). lox2272 sites are compatible with each other, but incompatible with loxP or loxN sites (Lee and Saito, 1988). Cre recombinase
   5084..5133    -  intron         β-globin intron (fragment): internally truncated intron from human β-globin
   5134..5167    -  protein_bind   loxP: Cre-mediated recombination occurs in the 8-bp core sequence (GCATACAT). Cre recombinase
   5168..5192    +  misc_feature   MCS (fragment): pBluescript multiple cloning site
   5192..5780    +  misc_feature   WPRE: woodchuck hepatitis virus posttranscriptional regulatory element
   5781..5800    +  misc_feature   MCS (fragment): pBluescript multiple cloning site
   5829..5950    -  polyA_signal   SV40 poly(A) signal: SV40 polyadenylation signal
   5973..6041    -  CDS            large T antigen (fragment): large T antigen from SV40 (simian virus 40)
   6112..6245    +  repeat_region  AAV2 ITR: inverted terminal repeat of adeno-associated virus serotype 2 inverted
   6239..6295    -  CDS            lacI (fragment): lac repressor; lacI; The lac repressor binds to the lac operator to inhibit transcription in E. coli. This inhibition can be relieved by adding lactose or isopropyl-β-D-thiogalactopyranoside (IPTG).
   6478..7066    -  rep_origin     ori: high-copy-number ColE1/pMB1/pBR322/pUC origin of replication
>Addgene plasmid #227787 | pAAV-hSyn-DIO-GCaMP6m-p2A-ChRmine-ST | addgene full sequence | sequence record 457770 | Addgene Long Read Sequencing Result
GAAGATCCTTTGATCTTTTCTACGGGGTCTGACGCTCAGTGGAACGAAAACTCACGTTAAGGGATTTTGG
TCATGAGATTATCAAAAAGGATCTTCACCTAGATCCTTTTAAATTAAAAATGAAGTTTTAAATCAATCTA
AAGTATATATGAGTAAACTTGGTCTGACAGTTACCAATGCTTAATCAGTGAGGCACCTATCTCAGCGATC
TGTCTATTTCGTTCATCCATAGTTGCCTGACTCCCCGTCGTGTAGATAACTACGATACGGGAGGGCTTAC
CATCTGGCCCCAGTGCTGCAATGATACCGCGAGACCCACGCTCACCGGCTCCAGATTTATCAGCAATAAA
CCAGCCAGCCGGAAGGGCCGAGCGCAGAAGTGGTCCTGCAACTTTATCCGCCTCCATCCAGTCTATTAAT
TGTTGCCGGGAAGCTAGAGTAAGTAGTTCGCCAGTTAATAGTTTGCGCAACGTTGTTGCCATTGCTACAG
GCATCGTGGTGTCACGCTCGTCGTTTGGTATGGCTTCATTCAGCTCCGGTTCCCAACGATCAAGGCGAGT
TACATGATCCCCCATGTTGTGCAAAAAAGCGGTTAGCTCCTTCGGTCCTCCGATCGTTGTCAGAAGTAAG
TTGGCCGCAGTGTTATCACTCATGGTTATGGCAGCACTGCATAATTCTCTTACTGTCATGCCATCCGTAA
GATGCTTTTCTGTGACTGGTGAGTACTCAACCAAGTCATTCTGAGAATAGTGTATGCGGCGACCGAGTTG
CTCTTGCCCGGCGTCAATACGGGATAATACCGCGCCACATAGCAGAACTTTAAAAGTGCTCATCATTGGA
AAACGTTCTTCGGGGCGAAAACTCTCAAGGATCTTACCGCTGTTGAGATCCAGTTCGATGTAACCCACTC
GTGCACCCAACTGATCTTCAGCATCTTTTACTTTCACCAGCGTTTCTGGGTGAGCAAAAACAGGAAGGCA
AAATGCCGCAAAAAAGGGAATAAGGGCGACACGGAAATGTTGAATACTCATACTCTTCCTTTTTCAATAT
TATTGAAGCATTTATCAGGGTTATTGTCTCATGAGCGGATACATATTTGAATGTATTTAGAAAAATAAAC
AAATAGGGGTTCCGCGCACATTTCCCCGAAAAGTGCCACCTAAATTGTAAGCGTTAATATTTTGTTAAAA
TTCGCGTTAAATTTTTGTTAAATCAGCTCATTTTTTAACCAATAGGCCGAAATCGGCAAAATCCCTTATA
AATCAAAAGAATAGACCGAGATAGGGT
[37 nt withheld, positions 1288-1324]
AAAGAACGTGGACTCCAACGTCAAAGG
[49 nt withheld, positions 1352-1400]
T
[91 nt withheld, positions 1402-1492]
G
[124 nt withheld, positions 1494-1617]
CCCATTCGCCATTCAGGCTGCGCAACTGTTGGGAAGGGCGATCGGTGCGGGCCTCTTCGCTATTACGCCA
GCTGCGCGCTCGCTCGCTCACTGAGGCCGGGCGACCTTTGGTCGCCCGGCCTCAGTGAGCGAGCGAGCGC
GCAGAGAGGGAGTGGCCAACTCCATCACTAGGGGTTCCTTGTAGTTAATGATTAACCCGCCATGCTACTT
ATCTACGTAGCCATGCTCTAGGAAGATCTCTGCAGAGGGCCCTGCGTATGAGTGCAAGTGGGTTTTAGGA
CCAGGATGAGGCGGGGTGGGGGTGCCTACCTGACGACCGACCCCGACCCACTGGACAAGCACCCAACCCC
CATTCCCCAAATTGCGCATCCCCTATCAGAGAGGGGGAGGGGAAACAGGATGCGGCGAGGCGCGTGCGCA
CTGCCAGCTTCAGCACCGCGGACAGTGCCTTCGCCCCCGCCTGGCGGCGCGCGCCACCGCCGCCTCAGCA
CTGAAGGCGCGCTGACGTCACTCGCCGGTCCCCCGCAAACTCCCCTTCCCGGCCACCTTGGTCGCGTCCG
CGCCGCCGCCGGCCCAGCCGGACCGCACCACGCGAGGCGCGAGATAGGGGGGCACGGGCGCGACCATCTG
CGCTGCGGCGCCGGCGACTCAGCGCTGCCTCAGTCTGCGGTGGGCAGCGGAGGAGTCGTGTCGTGCCTGA
GAGCGCAGTCGAATTCAAGCTGATAGCAAGGATCCTCTAGAGTCGACTCCGGAATAACTTCGTATAGGAT
ACTTTATACGAAGTTATGCAGAATGGTAGCTGGATTGTAGCTGCTATTAGCAATATGAAACCTCTTAATA
ACTTCGTATAGCATACATTATACGAAGTTATGGCGCGCCTTAAGCGTAATCTGGAACATCGTATGGGTAG
AATCTGGTGGCTTCAGGGAAGTCCGTGGCACAGCTGATGAAGCTGTCAATGCTGGACATGCTCCGCATGT
CGATGACGCCCTCCGTGCGTGCGGGCAGAGGGGCCACGGGGCTGGGCATGCTGCTCATCTCCAGCTCCTC
TGGAGGCTTGCTCTGCGGGGCCATCTCCTTGGTGTTGAGGATGGGCTGGGACTGCACGTTGATGTCGATC
TGGTCCAGGGGGATGTACTCGCCCTCGCTGGTGATCCTGCTCTTGGCGGCCGCAGACAGTCTCCGCAGGC
GCTCGCCATTGCTGCTCAGCCTCATATCCAGCTCCAGCTTCTGGAACTCATCCTCGTCGTGTCCCAGCTG
CTCCAGCAGCCGAAACAGCTCCTCATCATAGGTCTTTCTGAACCGGGCCAGGGCAAAGCCGTAACAGGAC
TTGGCCACGATGTCGCACACGCAGTGGGCCACCTCTGTCCAGTTATCGTCGATCCAGCCGAAGCCTCTAG
GGCAGATGGCCCACACCAGGGGAAACAGAATCCACAGCATGGAGAAGGTAAACACGGCGAACTTCAGCAC
GTGCAGGCTGTGCTCGGCGCCTGTATCCTGGGCCAGCTGGGCCAGCCGGCTATACTGCTTGGCCACGATG
CTCATCACGATAGAGTAGGCGAAGATAAACCAGAAACAGCCAAAGCCATACCAGGCGTAGGCGCCATTCC
TCAGCCTAGGGTCGCCCTCTGCGTAGAACTCGGCCAGCACGCCAGACATCAGGATGGCAAAGATGATGGC
GCTACAAGACACGCGATAGGGGGCCCTCAGCTGATACAGCAGATCGTACACCAGCATTGGGCAGGTCAGC
ATGTAGTCGGCATACCTGTAATTGCCGAAGCCGATGATGAAGGGGCCCACATCGCCGAAGTTGTGGCCCA
GTGTGTCGGCCACGATCTTGCCGAAGTAGCTCAGCATGGCAAAGAAATTCACAAACAGGGCCAGGTTCTG
CTCCTCCTGATAGCCGGCGTAAAAGGAGGTTCTCTTGCTAGGGCCCCGAGATGTCCAGGACTCATAGCCC
AGGTAGAATGTGGTGATTGTCAGCACGATAAAGCAAGACCAGTGGGCGCCGATGGCCACGGAGTTCAGCT
TGGTATCCAGATACCAGCCGTCCATTGTGCCCACGTAGAACATCTGGTCGGTGCCTGGTGCGTGTGCCAT
GGGACCGGGGTTTTCTTCCACGTCTCCTGCTTGCTTTAACAGAGAGAAGTTCGTGGCTCCGGAGCCACTA
GTCTTCGCTGTCATCATTTGTACAAACTCTTCGTAGTTTACCTGACCATCCCCATCGATGTCTGCTTCCC
TGATCATTTCATCAACCTCTTCATCTGTTAACTTCTCTCCAAGGTTTGTCATCACGTGGCGAAGCTCTGC
TGCACTGATGTAGCCATTGCCATCCTTATCAAACACACCGAACGCTTCTCTAATTTCTTCTTCCGTGTCC
CTGTAGCTCCCTTTTCTTGCCATCATTGTCAGGAACTCAGGGAAGTCGATTGTGCCGTCACCGTCGGCAT
CTACTTCATTGATCATGTCCTGCAGCTCTGCTTCTGTGGGGTTCTGCCCCAGAGACCGCATCACCGTCCC
CAGCTCCTTGGTTGTTATTGTCCCATCCCCGTCCTTGTCAAATAGGGAGAAAGCCTCTTTAAATTCTGCG
ATCTGCTCTTCAGTCAGTTGGTCCGGCAGGTTGTACTCCAGCTTGTGCCCCAGGATGTTGCCGTCCTCCT
TGAAGTCGATGCCCTTCAGCTCGATGCGGTTCACCAGGGTGTCGCCCTCGAACTTCACCTCGGCGCGGGT
CTTGTAGTTGCCGTCGTCCTTGAAGAAGATGGTGCGCTCCTGGATGTAGCCTTCGGGCATGGCGGACTTG
AAGAAGTCGTGCTGCTTCATGTGGTCGGGGTAGCGGCTGAAGCACTGCACGCCGTAGGTCAGGGTGGTCA
CGAGGGTGGGCCAGGGCACGGGCAGCTTGCCGGTGGTGCAGATGAACTTCAGGGTCAGCTTGCCGTAGGT
GGCATCGCCCTCACCCTCGCCGGACACGCTGAACTTGTGGCCGTTTACGTCGCCGTCCAGCTCGACCAGG
ATGGGCACCACCCCGGTGAACAGCTCCTCGCCCTTGCTCACCATGCTCCCTCCGGTACCGCCCTTGTACA
GCTCGTCCATGCCGAGAGTGATCCCGGCGGCGGTCACGAACTCCAGCAGGACCATGTGATCGCGCTTCTC
GTTGGGGTCTTTCGAAAGTTTGGACTGCACGCTCAGGTAGTGGTTGTCGGGCAGCAGCACGGGGCCGTCG
CCGATGGGGGTGTTCTGCTGGTAGTGGTAGGCGAGCTGCACGCCGCCGTCCTCGATGTTGTGGCGGATCT
TGAAGTTCGCCTTGATGCCGTTCTTCTGCTTGTCGGCCTTGATATAGACGTTCTCGAGTGAGCTCAGCCG
ACCTATAGCTCTGACTGCGTGACCTGTCTTATTCCACTTACGACGTGATGAGTCCACCATGGTGGCGCTA
GCATAACTTCGTATAAAGTATCCTATACGAAGTTATTTGCCTTAACCCAGAAATTATCACTGTTATTCTT
TAGAATGGTGCAAAGAATAACTTCGTATAATGTATGCTATACGAAGTTATGAATTCGATATCAAGCTTAT
CGATAATCAACCTCTGGATTACAAAATTTGTGAAAGATTGACTGGTATTCTTAACTATGTTGCTCCTTTT
ACGCTATGTGGATACGCTGCTTTAATGCCTTTGTATCATGCTATTGCTTCCCGTATGGCTTTCATTTTCT
CCTCCTTGTATAAATCCTGGTTGCTGTCTCTTTATGAGGAGTTGTGGCCCGTTGTCAGGCAACGTGGCGT
GGTGTGCACTGTGTTTGCTGACGCAACCCCCACTGGTTGGGGCATTGCCACCACCTGTCAGCTCCTTTCC
GGGACTTTCGCTTTCCCCCTCCCTATTGCCACGGCGGAACTCATCGCCGCCTGCCTTGCCCGCTGCTGGA
CAGGGGCTCGGCTGTTGGGCACTGACAATTCCGTGGTGTTGTCGGGGAAATCATCGTCCTTTCCTTGGCT
GCTCGCCTGTGTTGCCACCTGGATTCTGCGCGGGACGTCCTTCTGCTACGTCCCTTCGGCCCTCAATCCA
GCGGACCTTCCTTCCCGCGGCCTGCTGCCGGCTCTGCGGCCTCTTCCGCGTCTTCGCCTTCGCCCTCAGA
CGAGTCGGATCTCCCTTTGGGCCGCCTCCCCGCATCGATACCGTCGACCTCGACCCGGGCGGCCGCTTCG
AGCAGACATGATAAGATACATTGATGAGTTTGGACAAACCACAACTAGAATGCAGTGAAAAAAATGCTTT
ATTTGTGAAATTTGTGATGCTATTGCTTTATTTGTAACCATTATAAGCTGCAATAAACAAGTTAACAACA
ACAATTGCATTCATTTTATGTTTCAGGTTCAGGGGGAGATGTGGGAGGTTTTTTAAAGCAAGTAAAACCT
CTACAAATGTGGTAAAATCGATAAGGATCTTCCTAGAGCATGGCTACGTAGATAAGTAGCATGGCGGGTT
AATCATTAACTACAAGGAACCCCTAGTGATGGAGTTGGCCACTCCCTCTCTGCGCGCTCGCTCGCTCACT
GAGGCCGGGCGACCAAAGGTCGCCCGACGCCCGGGCTTTGCCCGGGCGGCCTCAGTGAGCGAGCGAGCGC
GCAGCTGCATTAATGAATCGGCCAACGCGCGGGGAGAGGCGGTTTGCGTATTGGGCGCTCTTCCGCTTCC
TCGCTCACTGACTCGCTGCGCTCGGTCGTTCGGCTGCGGCGAGCGGTATCAGCTCACTCAAAGGCGGTAA
TACGGTTATCCACAGAATCAGGGGATAACGCAGGAAAGAACATGTGAGCAAAAGGCCAGCAAAAGGCCAG
GAACCGTAAAAAGGCCGCGTTGCTGGCGTTTTTCCATAGGCTCCGCCCCCCTGACGAGCATCACAAAAAT
CGACGCTCAAGTCAGAGGTGGCGAAACCCGACAGGACTATAAAGATACCAGGCGTTTCCCCCTGGAAGCT
CCCTCGTGCGCTCTCCTGTTCCGACCCTGCCGCTTACCGGATACCTGTCCGCCTTTCTCCCTTCGGGAAG
CGTGGCGCTTTCTCATAGCTCACGCTGTAGGTATCTCAGTTCGGTGTAGGTCGTTCGCTCCAAGCTGGGC
TGTGTGCACGAACCCCCCGTTCAGCCCGACCGCTGCGCCTTATCCGGTAACTATCGTCTTGAGTCCAACC
CGGTAAGACACGACTTATCGCCACTGGCAGCAGCCACTGGTAACAGGATTAGCAGAGCGAGGTATGTAGG
CGGTGCTACAGAGTTCTTGAAGTGGTGGCCTAACTACGGCTACACTAGAAGAACAGTATTTGGTATCTGC
GCTCTGCTGAAGCCAGTTACCTTCGGAAAAAGAGTTGGTAGCTCTTGATCCGGCAAACAAACCACCGCTG
GTAGCGGTGGTTTTTTTGTTTGCAAGCAGCAGATTACGCGCAGAAAAAAAGGATCTCAA
